Addgene plasmid #98693: pENTR223-PRDX5K83R
Purpose: Gateway cloning of human PRDX5-K83R
Depositing lab: Mohan Babu. Depositing organization: University of Regina. Publication: A Map of Human Mitochondrial Protein Interactions Linked to Neurodegeneration Reveals New Mechanisms of Redox Homeostasis and NF-kappaB Signaling. Malty RH, Aoki H, Kumar A, Phanse S, Amin S, Zhang Q, Minic Z, Goebels F, Musso G, Wu Z, Abou-Tok H, Meyer M, Deineko V, Kassir S, Sidhu V, Jessulat M, Scott NE, Xiong X, Vlasblom J, Prasad B, Foster LJ, Alberio T, Garavaglia B, Yu H, Bader GD, Nakamura K, Parkinson J, Babu M. Cell Syst. 2017 Nov 7. pii: S2405-4712(17)30447-7. doi: 10.1016/j.cels.2017.10.010. PubMed 29128334.
Backbone
  Vector backbone: pENTR223
  Backbone size w/o insert (bp): 2815
  Total vector size (bp): 3435
  Vector type: Gateway entry vector
Growth in bacteria
  Bacterial resistance: Spectinomycin, 50 μg/mL
  Growth temperature: 37°C
  Growth strain: DH5alpha
  Copy number: High Copy
Gene/Insert
  Gene/Insert name: PRDX5 (alt name: Peroxiredoxin5)
  Species: H. sapiens (human)
  Insert size (bp): 642
  Mutation: K83R
  GenBank ID: NM_012094.4
  Entrez Gene: PRDX5 (a.k.a. ACR1, AOEB166, B166, HEL-S-55, PLP, PMP20, PRDX6, PRXV, SBBI10, prx-V)
  Cloning method: Gateway Cloning
  Sequencing primers: 5′ M13 (-21) Forward; 3′ M13 Reverse
Resource information
  A portion of this plasmid was derived from a plasmid made by: The Mammalian Gene Collection team, ORFeome available from Harvard Plasmid ID, clone HsCD00366825
Terms and licenses: Academic/Nonprofit Terms; Industry Terms: Not Available to Industry
How to cite: pENTR223-PRDX5K83R was a gift from Mohan Babu (Addgene plasmid # 98693 ; http://n2t.net/addgene:98693 ; RRID:Addgene_98693)
