[The description below was written by a language model from this plasmid's Addgene catalogue record and pLannotate feature annotations shown in this document.]
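Description:
pENTR223-PRDX5K83R is a Gateway entry clone built on the pENTR223 backbone, carrying the human peroxiredoxin 5 (PRDX5) open reading frame with a K83R point substitution. The plasmid totals 3,435 bp, with a 642 bp insert. It is propagated in E. coli from a high-copy ColE1/pUC-type origin and selected with spectinomycin through the aadA (SmR) aminoglycoside adenylyltransferase gene. A fragment of a class 1 integron Pc promoter and a remnant of a gentamicin acetyltransferase gene lie upstream of the marker, apparently leftovers of the resistance cassette's origin. Short lacZα and lacI fragments and the rrnB T1 and T2 terminators are also annotated in the backbone; such terminators normally insulate the cloning region from read-through transcription.

The PRDX5 coding sequence sits between two attL-type recombination sites, both labelled attL3 by the automated annotation, one of which spans the numbering origin of the circular sequence. These sites allow the ORF to be moved by an LR Clonase reaction into any compatible attR-containing destination vector. The ORF is annotated on the reverse strand of the sequenced record, whereas the T7 promoter next to one att site is on the forward strand. As an entry vector, the plasmid has no eukaryotic promoter and is not intended for expression itself. No epitope tags or reporters are annotated.

PRDX5 is a thiol-specific peroxidase that reduces hydrogen peroxide and organic hydroperoxides and protects cells from oxidative stress. The record notes that part of the plasmid derives from a Mammalian Gene Collection ORFeome clone. The stated purpose is Gateway cloning of the K83R mutant, and the record does not explain the functional rationale for the lysine-to-arginine change.
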