Features (pLannotate 1.2.2; 12 found; start..end, strand, type, name):
     21..57      +  CDS            lacZα (fragment): LacZα fragment of β-galactosidase; lacZ fragment
    104..147     -  terminator     rrnB T1 terminator: Escherichia coli rrnB; transcription terminator T1 from the E. coli rrnB gene
    279..306     +  terminator     rrnB T2 terminator: transcription terminator T2 from the E. coli rrnB gene
    361..453     -  CDS            lacI (fragment): lac repressor; lacI; The lac repressor binds to the lac operator to inhibit transcription in E. coli. This inhibition can be relieved by adding lactose or isopropyl-β-D-thiogalactopyranoside (IPTG).
    636..1224    -  rep_origin     ori: high-copy-number ColE1/pMB1/pBR322/pUC origin of replication
   1317..2108    -  CDS            SmR: aminoglycoside adenylyltransferase (Murphy, 1985); aadA; confers resistance to spectinomycin and streptomycin
   2115..2171    -  CDS            GmR (fragment): gentamycin acetyltransferase; aacC1; confers resistance to gentamycin
   2347..2370    -  promoter       Pc promoter (fragment): intI1 (promoter lies within the coding sequence); class 1 integron promoter
   2560..2578    +  promoter       T7 promoter: promoter for bacteriophage T7 RNA polymerase
   2597..2692    +  protein_bind   attL3: mutant version of attL; recombination site for the Gateway® LR reaction LR Clonase™
   2697..3338    -  CDS            PRDX5: PRDX5_HUMAN - Also known as ACR1. Experimental evidence at protein level: Swiss-Prot protein existence level 1. Thiol-specific peroxidase that catalyzes the reduction of hydrogen peroxide and organic hydroperoxides to water and alcohols, respectively. Plays a role in cell protection against oxidative stress by detoxifying peroxides and as sensor of hydrogen peroxide-mediated signaling events. From Homo sapiens (Human).
   3344..4       -  protein_bind   attL3 (across the origin): mutant version of attL; recombination site for the Gateway® LR reaction LR Clonase™
>Addgene plasmid #98693 | pENTR223-PRDX5K83R | addgene full sequence | sequence record 189613 | Addgene NGS Result
ATTTGGGGCCCGAGCTTAAGACTGGCCGTCGTTTTACAACGTCGTGACTGGGAAAACATCCATGCTAGCG
TTAACGCGAGAGTAGGGAACTGCCAGGCATCAAATAAAACGAAAGGCTCAGTCGGAAGACTGGGCCTTTC
GTTTTATCTGTTGTTTGTCGGTGAACGCTCTCCTGAGTAGGACAAATCCGCCGGGAGCGGATTTGAACGT
TGTGAAGCAACGGCCCGGAGGGTGGCGGGCAGGACGCCCGCCATAAACTGCCAGGCATCAAACTAAGCAG
AAGGCCATCCTGACGGATGGCCTTTTTGCGTTTCTACAAACTCTTCCTGGCTAGCGGTACGCGTATTAAT
TGCGTTGCGCTCACTGCCCGCTTTCCAGTCGGGAAACCTGTCGTGCCAGCTGCATTAATGAATCGGCCAA
CGCGCGGGGAGAGGCGGTTTGCGTATTGGGCGCTCTTCCGCTTCCTCGCTCACTGACTCGCTGCGCTCGG
TCGTTCGGCTGCGGCGAGCGGTATCAGCTCACTCAAAGGCGGTAATACGGTTATCCACAGAATCAGGGGA
TAACGCAGGAAAGAACATGTGAGCAAAAGGCCAGCAAAAGGCCAGGAACCGTAAAAAGGCCGCGTTGCTG
GCGTTTTTCCATAGGCTCCGCCCCCCTGACGAGCATCACAAAAATCGACGCTCAAGTCAGAGGTGGCGAA
ACCCGACAGGACTATAAAGATACCAGGCGTTTCCCCCTGGAAGCTCCCTCGTGCGCTCTCCTGTTCCGAC
CCTGCCGCTTACCGGATACCTGTCCGCCTTTCTCCCTTCGGGAAGCGTGGCGCTTTCTCATAGCTCACGC
TGTAGGTATCTCAGTTCGGTGTAGGTCGTTCGCTCCAAGCTGGGCTGTGTGCACGAACCCCCCGTTCAGC
CCGACCGCTGCGCCTTATCCGGTAACTATCGTCTTGAGTCCAACCCGGTAAGACACGACTTATCGCCACT
GGCAGCAGCCACTGGTAACAGGATTAGCAGAGCGAGGTATGTAGGCGGTGCTACAGAGTTCTTGAAGTGG
TGGCCTAACTACGGCTACACTAGAAGAACAGTATTTGGTATCTGCGCTCTGCTGAAGCCAGTTACCTTCG
GAAAAAGAGTTGGTAGCTCTTGATCCGGCAAACAAACCACCGCTGGTAGCGGTGGTTTTTTTGTTTGCAA
GCAGCAGATTACGCGCAGAAAAAAAGGATCTCAAGAAGATCCTTTGATCTTTTCTACGGGGTCTGACGCT
CAGTGGAACGACGCGTAACTCACGTTAAGGGATTTTGGTCATGGGTGGCTCGAGGGTTATTTGCCGACTA
CCTTGGTGATCTCGCCTTTCACGTAGTGGACAAATTCTTCCAACTGATCTGCGCGCGAGGCCAAGCGATC
TTCTTCTTGTCCAAGATAAGCCTGTCTAGCTTCAAGTATGACGGGCTGATACTGGGCCGGCAGGCGCTCC
ATTGCCCAGTCGGCAGCGACATCCTTCGGCGCGATTTTGCCGGTTACTGCGCTGTACCAAATGCGGGACA
ACGTAAGCACTACATTTCGCTCATCGCCAGCCCAGTCGGGCGGCGAGTTCCATAGCGTTAAGGTTTCATT
TAGCGCCTCAAATAGATCCTGTTCAGGAACCGGATCAAAGAGTTCCTCCGCCGCTGGACCTACCAAGGCA
ACGCTATGTTCTCTTGCTTTTGTCAGCAAGATAGCCAGATCAATGTCGATCGTGGCTGGCTCGAAGATAC
CTGCAAGAATGTCATTGCGCTGCCATTCTCCAAATTGCAGTTCGCGCTTAGCTGGATAACGCCACGGAAT
GATGTCGTCGTGCACAACAATGGTGACTTCTACAGCGCGGAGAATCTCGCTCTCTCCAGGGGAAGCCGAA
GTTTCCAAAAGGTCGTTGATCAAAGCTCGCCGCGTTGTTTCATCAAGCCTTACGGTCACCGTAACCAGCA
AATCAATATCACTGTGTGGCTTCAGGCCGCCATCCACTGCGGAGCCGTACAAATGTACGGCCAGCAACGT
CGGTTCGAGATGGCGCTCGATGACGCCAACTACCTCTGATAGTTGAGTCGATACTTCGGCGATCACCGCT
TCCCTCATAATGTTTAACTTTGTTTTAGGGCGACTGCCCTGCTGCGTAACATCGTTGCTGCTCCATAACA
TCAAACATCGACCCACGGCGTAACGCGCTTGCTGCTTGGATGCCCGAGGCATAGACTGTACCCCAAAAAA
ACAGTCATAACAAGCCATGAAAACCGCCACTGCGCCGTTACCACCGCTGCGTTCGGTCAAGGTTCTGGAC
CAGTTGCGTGAGCGCATACGCTACTTGCATTACAGCTTACGAACCGAACAGGCTTATGTCCACTGGGTTC
GTGCCTTCATCCGTTTCCACGGTGTGCGTCACCCGGCAACCTTGGGTAGCAGCGAAGTCGAGGCATTTCT
GTCCTGGCTGGTCTAGAGGAGGCATGATGATATATTTTTATCTTGTGCAATGTAACATCAGAGATTTTGA
GACACGGGCCAGAGCTGCCAGGAAACAGCTATGACCATGTAATACGACTCACTATAGGGGATATCAGCTG
GATGGCAAATAATGATTTTATTTTGACTGATAGTGACCTGTTCGTTGCAACAAATTGATAAGCAATGCTT
TCTTATAATGCCAACTTTGTACAAGAAAGTTGGCAAGAGCTGTGAGATGATATTGGGTGCCAGGCTGCAG
GTGAGGCCTGTGCCATCTGGTTCCACATTCAGGGCCTTCACTATGCCATCCTGTACCACCATGGAGAACC
TCTTGAGACGTCGATTCCCAAAGATGGACACCAGCGAATCATCTAGTAATAAGTCTGTCTCCTTCCCAAA
GGCCCCAGTGGGATCAGCCAGGAGCCGAACCTTGCCTTCCGCCTTGTGGGCTCGGCCCCACTCGCCAGTC
ACAAAGGCATCATTAACACTCAGACAGGCCACCACCTGGACTCCCTTGGCCTTCAGAGCCTCAGCCTGCT
CCACAAACCCTGGCAGGTGTGTCTTGGAACATCCAGGGGTGAAGGCCCCAGGAACTCCAAACAGCACACC
CTTCTTGCCCCTGAACAGCTCTGCCAGGTTCACCTTGTTCCCTGGCTCCCCTTCAAACACCTCCACTGCT
GGGATGGCATCTCCCACCTTGATTGGGGCCATGGCTGCAGCGGCTCTGCTGAAACTGCGGACCCCGCCAG
ACGCCCACTCTCCTTCACTGCACCGTCTTGCTGCCGCTGCCGCAGACTGACCGCCGGCCCCACCGACGAG
TATATAGCCCGCTGAGCGTCTCAGGGCGCACACGCCAGCTAGTCCCATGGTGCCAACTTTTTTGTACAAA
GTTGGCATTATAAAAAAGCATTGCTCATCAATTTGTTGCAACGAACAGGTCACTATCAGTCAAAATAAAA
TCATT
